>Addgene plasmid #169924 | Ecm2 1-197 | addgene full sequence | sequence record 345612 | Addgene NGS Result
GTAAAACGACGGCCAGTGAGCGCGCGTAATACGACTCACTATAGGGCGAATTGGGTACCGGGCCCCCCCT
CGAGGTCGACGATAAATAGTAATAAAACTAAGCGGGTTAGTAATACTCACCAAGAACAATAGCAGGAACG
ATAGTCGGTTCTCTTTCGTAATTTTTTTAAGTCACAACCCGGAGGGACGTGAAGTTTCAAACCTTATTCA
TTCCGGGATTACCCTCTCCTGTGATGACGTTTAGGCAATAAGGACTAAAAAAAAAAAAAAGAAATGCTAT
GGCAAATTTTATTGATAGAAGTGGTAATGATGATGGAAGGGCTTTTGAGCAGGTGAATAGAAGGTAGCTA
ACGGAAAAGAGTTATTGCACCCTTAATATAATGAATGATGAAATTAATGAGCCACCGCCCAATATATGTG
AGCAGTGCTTAGGTGATGAGGCTAATATACGAATGACTAAAATTCCACAAGGCTCTGAATGTAAGATTTG
TACCTTACCGTTCACCTTATACCATTTTAAGACGTCTAAACGAAGCAATAATATCATTAAAACATTAATA
TGTGTACGGTGCGCCACTCAGAGAAACATTTGTCAATGCTGTATGCTTGATTCAAGATGGCACATCCCTA
TACAACTGCGGGATCATTTAATATCCCTTGTGAACGAGGAAAACGTTATGACGGAGGAAGCAAAAAACGA
CATGATGAAAAGGTTTCTGTCACTAAAAAACGTGAAATTAGGAGGAGCTCAGATTACGAGTGATCCGTCA
GAAGCAGATAATATCGTTGATAAATTGAAAAATATACTTCTGCGAGCAACATCAGATGGCCCAAGTACTC
CGTTAATAAAAAACACAACTGCATTGTATAAAAATGAAAAAGGTGCAAATGAGGTCAAAAACTTGGAAAA
GTACGCGTCCGTGGACATTTCTCATATTTTGAAGAAACTACCCTTGAATGAATCGTTTTTATAATAGTAA
AACCCCTCCACCAAATCATTTTTTCTGTATAATATTGATGCCTCGATCCCTGAATGGAAAATAACTGATA
CAGTTTCGCAATTATTGGGTATAAAGAAATGGAAGGATGGAAATTCATTGTCATTAATAGTCAACCACAA
GGCGAAGTGTGGTGGCCTAAGATTTCAATCTAGTGAATTGGGGGAGCGGTTTGTCAGTAAAATAAGTGAG
ACACTTGTCACACCAAAGGGCCTAAAGAGAGGAGTTTTACTTATTGACCGTTTTAGAATCTTTATCATTC
CGTGGTCGTCTGGCTTTTCAGCTGCGTCATTCGGAACCAACACTGCAGAAAATATAAAACTTAGTTTAAG
TTTGAATAAGCTTATTCAGTTGGAGCTAGGGCTTTCTTTTCCTACAAAAAGCACAGATAACGCAAAGAAT
GACAAGAAAAAGACATCAAAAAAAGTTCATAAGGACAGATCAAAGAAATCGAAACCTCGCGCTAACAAGT
TAACAATATAGATGAAACGTAAGAAAAATCATGGGTTGAAGAAACGAACTGTTTGATCAATTTCGACCAT
CCATCTACCTTGCAAGTAATAAACAAAAGCAGGTTGAGTGGGGAACTTTATCTAAGTTGATCAGTATATC
TGACAAATTTATACGGAATGCTGCAGTTTGGATTAGCACGAACATTTTATCTGTACGGTTTGTCGCTTTT
AGCTGCTCGGGCTCTTCCTCTCGGTTACCGAGATGATAACTCGGCCGAATTTTGTAAGTACAAATAAAAA
GAAAGTGACACAATTCTAAAAGTATCACTATGCGGCCGCCACCGCGGTGGAGCTCCAGCTTTTGTTCCCT
TTAGTGAGGGTTAATTGCGCGCTTGGCGTAATCATGGTCATAGCTGTTTCCTGTGTGAAATTGTTATCCG
CTCACAATTCCACACAACATACGAGCCGGAAGCATAAAGTGTAAAGCCTGGGGTGCCTAATGAGTGAGCT
AACTCACATTAATTGCGTTGCGCTCACTGCCCGCTTTCCAGTCGGGAAACCTGTCGTGCCAGCTGCATTA
ATGAATCGGCCAACGCGCGGGGAGAGGCGGTTTGCGTATTGGGCGCTCTTCCGCTTCCTCGCTCACTGAC
TCGCTGCGCTCGGTCGTTCGGCTGCGGCGAGCGGTATCAGCTCACTCAAAGGCGGTAATACGGTTATCCA
CAGAATCAGGGGATAACGCAGGAAAGAACATGTGAGCAAAAGGCCAGCAAAAGGCCAGGAACCGTAAAAA
GGCCGCGTTGCTGGCGTTTTTCCATAGGCTCCGCCCCCCTGACGAGCATCACAAAAATCGACGCTCAAGT
CAGAGGTGGCGAAACCCGACAGGACTATAAAGATACCAGGCGTTTCCCCCTGGAAGCTCCCTCGTGCGCT
CTCCTGTTCCGACCCTGCCGCTTACCGGATACCTGTCCGCCTTTCTCCCTTCGGGAAGCGTGGCGCTTTC
TCATAGCTCACGCTGTAGGTATCTCAGTTCGGTGTAGGTCGTTCGCTCCAAGCTGGGCTGTGTGCACGAA
CCCCCCGTTCAGCCCGACCGCTGCGCCTTATCCGGTAACTATCGTCTTGAGTCCAACCCGGTAAGACACG
ACTTATCGCCACTGGCAGCAGCCACTGGTAACAGGATTAGCAGAGCGAGGTATGTAGGCGGTGCTACAGA
GTTCTTGAAGTGGTGGCCTAACTACGGCTACACTAGAAGAACAGTATTTGGTATCTGCGCTCTGCTGAAG
CCAGTTACCTTCGGAAAAAGAGTTGGTAGCTCTTGATCCGGCAAACAAACCACCGCTGGTAGCGGTGGTT
TTTTTGTTTGCAAGCAGCAGATTACGCGCAGAAAAAAAGGATCTCAAGAAGATCCTTTGATCTTTTCTAC
GGGGTCTGACGCTCAGTGGAACGAAAACTCACGTTAAGGGATTTTGGTCATGAGATTATCAAAAAGGATC
TTCACCTAGATCCTTTTAAATTAAAAATGAAGTTTTAAATCAATCTAAAGTATATATGAGTAAACTTGGT
CTGACAGTTACCAATGCTTAATCAGTGAGGCACCTATCTCAGCGATCTGTCTATTTCGTTCATCCATAGT
TGCCTGACTCCCCGTCGTGTAGATAACTACGATACGGGAGGGCTTACCATCTGGCCCCAGTGCTGCAATG
ATACCGCGAGACCCACGCTCACCGGCTCCAGATTTATCAGCAATAAACCAGCCAGCCGGAAGGGCCGAGC
GCAGAAGTGGTCCTGCAACTTTATCCGCCTCCATCCAGTCTATTAATTGTTGCCGGGAAGCTAGAGTAAG
TAGTTCGCCAGTTAATAGTTTGCGCAACGTTGTTGCCATTGCTACAGGCATCGTGGTGTCACGCTCGTCG
TTTGGTATGGCTTCATTCAGCTCCGGTTCCCAACGATCAAGGCGAGTTACATGATCCCCCATGTTGTGCA
AAAAAGCGGTTAGCTCCTTCGGTCCTCCGATCGTTGTCAGAAGTAAGTTGGCCGCAGTGTTATCACTCAT
GGTTATGGCAGCACTGCATAATTCTCTTACTGTCATGCCATCCGTAAGATGCTTTTCTGTGACTGGTGAG
TACTCAACCAAGTCATTCTGAGAATAGTGTATGCGGCGACCGAGTTGCTCTTGCCCGGCGTCAATACGGG
ATAATACCGCGCCACATAGCAGAACTTTAAAAGTGCTCATCATTGGAAAACGTTCTTCGGGGCGAAAACT
CTCAAGGATCTTACCGCTGTTGAGATCCAGTTCGATGTAACCCACTCGTGCACCCAACTGATCTTCAGCA
TCTTTTACTTTCACCAGCGTTTCTGGGTGAGCAAAAACAGGAAGGCAAAATGCCGCAAAAAAGGGAATAA
GGGCGACACGGAAATGTTGAATACTCATACTCTTCCTTTTTCAATATTATTGAAGCATTTATCAGGGTTA
TTGTCTCATGAGCGGATACATATTTGAATGTATTTAGAAAAATAAACAAATAGGGGTTCCGCGCACATTT
CCCCGAAAAGTGCCACCTGGGTCCTTTTCATCACGTGCTATAAAAATAATTATAATTTAAATTTTTTAAT
ATAAATATATAAATTAAAAATAGAAAGTAAAAAAAGAAATTAAAGAAAAAATAGTTTTTGTTTTCCGAAG
ATGTAAAAGACTCTAGGGGGATCGCCAACAAATACTACCTTTTATCTTGCTCTTCCTGCTCTCAGGTATT
AATGCCGAATTGTTTCATCTTGTCTGTGTAGAAGACCACACACGAAAATCCTGTGATTTTACATTTTACT
TATCGTTAATCGAATGTATATCTATTTAATCTGCTTTTCTTGTCTAATAAATATATATGTAAAGTACGCT
TTTTGTTGAAATTTTTTAAACCTTTGTTTATTTTTTTTTCTTCATTCCGTAACTCTTCTACCTTCTTTAT
TTACTTTCTAAAATCCAAATACAAAACATAAAAATAAATAAACACAGAGTAAATTCCCAAATTATTCCAT
CATTAAAAGATACGAGGCGCGTGTAAGTTACAGGCAAGCGATCCGTCTAAGAAACCATTATTATCATGAC
ATTAACCTATAAAAATAGGCGTATCACGAGGCCCTTTCGTCTCGCGCGTTTCGGTGATGACGGTGAAAAC
CTCTGACACATGCAGCTCCCGGAGACGGTCACAGCTTGTCTGTAAGCGGATGCCGGGAGCAGACAAGCCC
GTCAGGGCGCGTCAGCGGGTGTTGGCGGGTGTCGGGGCTGGCTTAACTATGCGGCATCAGAGCAGATTGT
ACTGAGAGTGCACCATACCACCTTTTCAATTCATCATTTTTTTTTTATTCTTTTTTTTGATTTCGGTTTC
CTTGAAATTTTTTTGATTCGGTAATCTCCGAACAGAAGGAAGAACGAAGGAAGGAGCACAGACTTAGATT
GGTATATATACGCATATGTAGTGTTGAAGAAACATGAAATTGCCCAGTATTCTTAACCCAACTGCACAGA
ACAAAAACCTGCAGGAAACGAAGATAAATCATGTCGAAAGCTACATATAAGGAACGTGCTGCTACTCATC
CTAGTCCTGTTGCTGCCAAGCTATTTAATATCATGCACGAAAAGCAAACAAACTTGTGTGCTTCATTGGA
TGTTCGTACCACCAAGGAATTACTGGAGTTAGTTGAAGCATTAGGTCCCAAAATTTGTTTACTAAAAACA
CATGTGGATATCTTGACTGATTTTTCCATGGAGGGCACAGTTAAGCCGCTAAAGGCATTATCCGCCAAGT
ACAATTTTTTACTCTTCGAAGACAGAAAATTTGCTGACATTGGTAATACAGTCAAATTGCAGTACTCTGC
GGGTGTATACAGAATAGCAGAATGGGCAGACATTACGAATGCACACGGTGTGGTGGGCCCAGGTATTGTT
AGCGGTTTGAAGCAGGCGGCAGAAGAAGTAACAAAGGAACCTAGAGGCCTTTTGATGTTAGCAGAATTGT
CATGCAAGGGCTCCCTATCTACTGGAGAATATACTAAGGGTACTGTTGACATTGCGAAGAGCGACAAAGA
TTTTGTTATCGGCTTTATTGCTCAAAGAGACATGGGTGGAAGAGATGAAGGTTACGATTGGTTGATTATG
ACACCCGGTGTGGGTTTAGATGACAAGGGAGACGCATTGGGTCAACAGTATAGAACCGTGGATGATGTGG
TCTCTACAGGATCTGACATTATTATTGTTGGAAGAGGACTATTTGCAAAGGGAAGGGATGCTAAGGTAGA
GGGTGAACGTTACAGAAAAGCAGGCTGGGAAGCATATTTGAGAAGATGCGGCCAGCAAAACTAAAAAACT
GTATTATAAGTAAATGCATGTATACTAAACTCACAAATTAGAGCTTCAATTTAATTATATCAGTTATTAC
CCTATGCGGTGTGAAATACCGCACAGATGCGTAAGGAGAAAATACCGCATCAGGAAATTGTAAGCGTTAA
TATTTTGTTAAAATTCGCGTTAAATTTTTGTTAAATCAGCTCATTTTTTAACCAATAGGCCGAAATCGGC
AAAATCCCTTATAAATCAAAAGAATAGACCGAGATAGGGT
[37 nt withheld, positions 6061-6097]
AAAGAACGTGGACTCCAACGTCAAAGG
[49 nt withheld, positions 6125-6173]
T
[91 nt withheld, positions 6175-6265]
G
[124 nt withheld, positions 6267-6390]
CCATTCGCCATTCAGGCTGCGCAACTGTTGGGAAGGGCGATCGGTGCGGGCCTCTTCGCTATTACGCCAG
CTGGCGAAAGGGGGATGTGCTGCAAGGCGATTAAGTTGGGTAACGCCAGGGTTTTCCCAGTCACGACGTT
Features (pLannotate 1.2.2; 21 found; start..end, strand, type, name):
     27..45      +  promoter       T7 promoter: promoter for bacteriophage T7 RNA polymerase
     54..81      -  misc_feature   MCS (fragment): pBluescript multiple cloning site
    284..302     -  polyA_signal   CaMV poly(A) signal (fragment): cauliflower mosaic virus polyadenylation signal
    381..1478    +  CDS            ECM2: SLT11_YEAST - Also known as SLT11. Experimental evidence at protein level: Swiss-Prot protein existence level 1. Involved in pre-mRNA splicing. Facilitates the cooperative formation of U2/U6 helix II in association with stem II in the spliceosome. Binds to RNA. From Saccharomyces cerevisiae (strain ATCC 204508 / S288c) (Baker's yeast).
   1782..1805    -  misc_feature   MCS (fragment): pBluescript multiple cloning site
   1818..1836    -  promoter       T3 promoter: promoter for bacteriophage T3 RNA polymerase
   1881..1897    -  protein_bind   lac operator: The lac repressor binds to the lac operator to inhibit transcription in E. coli. This inhibition can be relieved by adding lactose or isopropyl-β-D-thiogalactopyranoside (IPTG). lac repressor encoded by lacI
   1905..1935    -  promoter       lac promoter: promoter for the E. coli lac operon
   1950..1971    -  protein_bind   CAP binding site: CAP binding activates transcription in the presence of cAMP. E. coli catabolite activator protein
   1984..2076    -  CDS            lacI (fragment): lac repressor; lacI; The lac repressor binds to the lac operator to inhibit transcription in E. coli. This inhibition can be relieved by adding lactose or isopropyl-β-D-thiogalactopyranoside (IPTG).
   2259..2847    -  rep_origin     ori: high-copy-number ColE1/pMB1/pBR322/pUC origin of replication
   3018..3878    -  CDS            AmpR: β-lactamase; bla; confers resistance to ampicillin, carbenicillin, and related antibiotics
   3879..3983    -  promoter       AmpR promoter: bla
   4020..4523    +  misc_feature   CEN/ARS: S. cerevisiae CEN6 centromere fused to an autonomously replicating sequence
   4591..4626    +  CDS            rop (fragment): Rop protein, which maintains plasmids at low copy number; rop
   4728..4777    +  misc_feature   bom (fragment): basis of mobility region from pBR322
   4785..5000    +  promoter       URA3 promoter: S. cerevisiae URA3
   5001..5804    +  CDS            URA3: orotidine-5'-phosphate decarboxylase, required for uracil biosynthesis; S. cerevisiae URA3; yeast auxotrophic marker, counterselectable with 5-fluoroorotic acid (5-FOA)
   5883..5934    +  misc_feature   bom (fragment): basis of mobility region from pBR322
   5962..6390    -  rep_origin     f1 ori (sequence partly withheld): f1 bacteriophage origin of replication; arrow indicates direction of (+) strand synthesis
   6394..19      -  CDS            lacZα (fragment) (across the origin): LacZα fragment of β-galactosidase; lacZ fragment
