[The description below was written by a language model from this plasmid's Addgene catalogue record and pLannotate feature annotations shown in this document.]
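Description:
Ecm2 1-197 is a yeast–E. coli shuttle plasmid built on the pRS416 backbone, a low-copy centromeric vector of about 6.5 kb in total. In bacteria it replicates from a high-copy ColE1/pUC-type origin and is selected with ampicillin through the β-lactamase gene. In Saccharomyces cerevisiae it is maintained by a CEN6/ARS element, which keeps it at roughly one or a few copies per cell, and is selected by uracil prototrophy through URA3 with its own promoter. URA3 is also counterselectable with 5-fluoroorotic acid, so the plasmid can be evicted in shuffle-type experiments. The backbone also carries an f1 origin, the remains of the pBluescript-style polylinker within lacZα, and flanking T7 and T3 promoters.

The insert is an approximately 1.5 kb S. cerevisiae fragment cloned between SalI and NotI. It contains the ECM2 (SLT11) gene, which encodes an RNA-binding splicing factor that promotes formation of U2/U6 helix II in the spliceosome. The wild-type gene was mutated to place a stop codon after amino acid 197 (lysine 198 changed to stop), so only the N-terminal portion of the protein should be made. The feature table annotates the ECM2 coding region across its full length because the downstream sequence is still present. The record names no heterologous yeast promoter. A few hundred bases of sequence flank the reading frame on each side, which may include native regulatory regions, though this is not stated. The short CaMV poly(A), lacI, rop and bom fragment hits are probably annotation artefacts. According to the associated publication, the plasmid belongs to work on how Ecm2 modulates the catalytic steps of pre-mRNA splicing, where it supplies a C-terminally truncated allele.
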