Addgene plasmid #169924: Ecm2 1-197
Purpose: WT Ecm2 mutated to introduce stop codon after AA 197 of Ecm2
Depositing lab: Aaron Hoskins. Depositing organization: University of Wisconsin, Madison. Publication: Saccharomyces cerevisiae Ecm2 Modulates the Catalytic Steps of pre-mRNA Splicing. van der Feltz C, Nikolai B, Schneider C, Paulson JC, Fu X, Hoskins AA. RNA. 2021 Feb 5. pii: rna.077727.120. doi: 10.1261/rna.077727.120. PubMed 33547186.
Backbone
  Vector backbone: pRS416
  Backbone manufacturer: Stratagene
  Backbone size w/o insert (bp): 5000
  Total vector size (bp): 6500
  Vector type: Bacterial Expression, Yeast Expression
  Selectable markers: URA3
Growth in bacteria
  Bacterial resistance: Ampicillin, 100 μg/mL
  Growth temperature: 37°C
  Growth strain: DH5alpha
  Copy number: Unknown
Gene/Insert
  Gene/Insert name: Ecm2 1-197 (alt names: K198St ECM2 URA; pAAH1068)
  Species: S. cerevisiae (budding yeast)
  Insert size (bp): 1500
  Cloning method: Restriction Enzyme; 5′ cloning site SalI (unknown if destroyed); 3′ cloning site NotI (unknown if destroyed)
  Sequencing primers: 5′ TAATAGTAAAACCCCTCCACCAAATC; 3′ TAAAAACGATTCATTCAAGGGTAGTTTC
Terms and licenses: Academic/Nonprofit Terms; Industry Terms: Not Available to Industry
How to cite: Ecm2 1-197 was a gift from Aaron Hoskins (Addgene plasmid # 169924 ; http://n2t.net/addgene:169924 ; RRID:Addgene_169924)
